LOCUS       Exported 7429 bp ds-DNA circular SYN 12-MAY-2021
DEFINITION  N-terminal HA-tagged protein expression in mammaiian cells.
ACCESSION   .
VERSION     .
KEYWORDS    HA-Vps34
SOURCE      synthetic DNA construct
  ORGANISM  synthetic DNA construct
REFERENCE   1 (bases 1 to 7429)
  AUTHORS   Park JM, Jung CH, Seo M, Otto NM, Grunwald D, Kim KH, Moriarity B,
            Kim YM, Starker C, Nho RS, Voytas D, Kim DH
  TITLE     The ULK1 complex mediates MTORC1 signaling to the autophagy
            initiation machinery via binding and phosphorylating ATG14.
  JOURNAL   Autophagy. 2016;12(3):547-64. doi: 10.1080/15548627.2016.1140293.
  PUBMED    27046250
REFERENCE   2 (bases 1 to 7429)
  AUTHORS   .
  TITLE     Direct Submission
  JOURNAL   Exported May 12, 2021 from SnapGene Server 1.1.58
            http://www.snapgene.com
FEATURES             Location/Qualifiers
     source          1..7429
                     /organism="synthetic DNA construct"
                     /mol_type="other DNA"
     enhancer        14..393
                     /label=CMV enhancer
                     /note="human cytomegalovirus immediate early enhancer"
     promoter        394..597
                     /label=CMV promoter
                     /note="human cytomegalovirus (CMV) immediate early
                     promoter"
     primer_bind     548..568
                     /label=CMV-F
                     /note="Human CMV immediate early promoter, forward primer"
     primer_bind     594..618
                     /label=LNCX
                     /note="Human CMV promoter, forward primer"
     promoter        828..846
                     /label=SP6 promoter
                     /note="promoter for bacteriophage SP6 RNA polymerase"
     primer_bind     828..845
                     /label=SP6
                     /note="SP6 promoter, forward primer"
     primer_bind     859..878
                     /label=pMT2-F
                     /note="Synthetic intron, forward primer"
     regulatory      963..972
                     /regulatory_class="other"
                     /note="vertebrate consensus sequence for strong initiation
                     of translation (Kozak, 1987)"
     CDS             975..1001
                     /codon_start=1
                     /product="HA (human influenza hemagglutinin) epitope tag"
                     /label=HA
                     /translation="YPYDVPDYA"
     regulatory      3729..3738
                     /regulatory_class="other"
                     /note="vertebrate consensus sequence for strong initiation
                     of translation (Kozak, 1987)"
     polyA_signal    3742..3876
                     /label=SV40 poly(A) signal
                     /note="SV40 polyadenylation signal"
     primer_bind     complement(3779..3798)
                     /label=SV40pA-R
                     /note="SV40 polyA, reverse primer"
     primer_bind     3833..3852
                     /label=EBV-rev
                     /note="SV40 polyA terminator, reverse primer"
     promoter        3945..4302
                     /label=SV40 promoter
                     /note="SV40 enhancer and early promoter"
     primer_bind     complement(3968..3988)
                     /label=pBABE 3'
                     /note="SV40 enhancer, reverse primer for pBABE vectors"
     rep_origin      4153..4288
                     /label=SV40 ori
                     /note="SV40 origin of replication"
     primer_bind     4215..4234
                     /label=SV40pro-F
                     /note="SV40 promoter/origin, forward primer"
     primer_bind     complement(4322..4339)
                     /label=M13 Forward
                     /note="In lacZ gene. Also called M13-F20 or M13 (-21)
                     Forward"
     primer_bind     complement(4322..4338)
                     /label=M13 fwd
                     /note="common sequencing primer, one of multiple similar
                     variants"
     primer_bind     complement(4331..4353)
                     /label=M13/pUC Forward
                     /note="In lacZ gene"
     rep_origin      4551..5006
                     /direction=RIGHT
                     /label=f1 ori
                     /note="f1 bacteriophage origin of replication; arrow
                     indicates direction of (+) strand synthesis"
     primer_bind     complement(4638..4657)
                     /label=F1ori-R
                     /note="F1 origin, reverse primer"
     primer_bind     4848..4869
                     /label=F1ori-F
                     /note="F1 origin, forward primer"
     primer_bind     complement(5023..5042)
                     /label=pRS-marker
                     /note="pRS vectors, use to sequence yeast selectable
                     marker"
     primer_bind     5142..5164
                     /label=pGEX 3'
                     /note="pGEX vectors, reverse primer"
     primer_bind     complement(5202..5220)
                     /label=pBRforEco
                     /note="pBR322 vectors, upsteam of EcoRI site, forward
                     primer"
     promoter        5288..5392
                     /gene="bla"
                     /label=AmpR promoter
     CDS             5393..6253
                     /codon_start=1
                     /gene="bla"
                     /product="beta-lactamase"
                     /label=AmpR
                     /note="confers resistance to ampicillin, carbenicillin, and
                     related antibiotics"
                     /translation="MSIQHFRVALIPFFAAFCLPVFAHPETLVKVKDAEDQLGARVGYI
                     ELDLNSGKILESFRPEERFPMMSTFKVLLCGAVLSRIDAGQEQLGRRIHYSQNDLVEYS
                     PVTEKHLTDGMTVRELCSAAITMSDNTAANLLLTTIGGPKELTAFLHNMGDHVTRLDRW
                     EPELNEAIPNDERDTTMPVAMATTLRKLLTGELLTLASRQQLIDWMEADKVAGPLLRSA
                     LPAGWFIADKSGAGERGSRGIIAALGPDGKPSRIVVIYTTGSQATMDERNRQIAEIGAS
                     LIKHW"
     primer_bind     complement(5611..5630)
                     /label=Amp-R
                     /note="Ampicillin resistance gene, reverse primer"
     rep_origin      6424..7012
                     /direction=RIGHT
                     /label=ori
                     /note="high-copy-number ColE1/pMB1/pBR322/pUC origin of
                     replication"
     primer_bind     6913..6932
                     /label=pBR322ori-F
                     /note="pBR322 origin, forward primer"
     primer_bind     7166..7183
                     /label=L4440
                     /note="L4440 vector, forward primer"
     protein_bind    7300..7321
                     /label=CAP binding site
                     /bound_moiety="E. coli catabolite activator protein"
                     /note="CAP binding activates transcription in the presence
                     of cAMP."
     promoter        7336..7366
                     /label=lac promoter
                     /note="promoter for the E. coli lac operon"
     protein_bind    7374..7390
                     /label=lac operator
                     /bound_moiety="lac repressor encoded by lacI"
                     /note="The lac repressor binds to the lac operator to
                     inhibit transcription in E. coli. This inhibition can be
                     relieved by adding lactose or
                     isopropyl-beta-D-thiogalactopyranoside (IPTG)."
     primer_bind     7379..7401
                     /label=M13/pUC Reverse
                     /note="In lacZ gene"
     primer_bind     7398..7414
                     /label=M13 rev
                     /note="common sequencing primer, one of multiple similar
                     variants"
     primer_bind     7398..7414
                     /label=M13 Reverse
                     /note="In lacZ gene. Also called M13-rev"
ORIGIN
        1 ttcgagctcg cccgacattg attattgact agttattaat agtaatcaat tacggggtca
       61 ttagttcata gcccatatat ggagttccgc gttacataac ttacggtaaa tggcccgcct
      121 ggctgaccgc ccaacgaccc ccgcccattg acgtcaataa tgacgtatgt tcccatagta
      181 acgccaatag ggactttcca ttgacgtcaa tgggtggagt atttacggta aactgcccac
      241 ttggcagtac atcaagtgta tcatatgcca agtacgcccc ctattgacgt caatgacggt
      301 aaatggcccg cctggcatta tgcccagtac atgaccttat gggactttcc tacttggcag
      361 tacatctacg tattagtcat cgctattacc atggtgatgc ggttttggca gtacatcaat
      421 gggcgtggat agcggtttga ctcacgggga tttccaagtc tccaccccat tgacgtcaat
      481 gggagtttgt tttggcacca aaatcaacgg gactttccaa aatgtcgtaa caactccgcc
      541 ccattgacgc aaatgggcgg taggcgtgta cggtgggagg tctatataag cagagctcgt
      601 ttagtgaacc gtcagatcgc ctggagacgc catccacgct gttttgacct ccatagaaga
      661 caccgggacc gatccagcct ccgcggccgg gaacggtgca ttggaacgcg gattccccgt
      721 gccaagagtg acgtaagtac cgcctataga gtctataggc ccaccccctt ggcttcgtta
      781 gaacgcggct acaattaata cataacctta tgtatcatac acatacgatt taggtgacac
      841 tatagaataa catccacttt gcctttctct ccacaggtgt ccactcccag gtccaactgc
      901 acctcggttc tatcgattga attcccgaac cgacagtcgg tctcttcacc aaggccattc
      961 gcgccaccat gggctacccc tatgatgtgc ctgactacgc agatctcaat ggtggtggtg
     1021 gtgggtcgac cnnnnnnnnn nnnnnnnnnn nnnnnnnnnn nnnnnnnnnn nnnnnnnnnn
     1081 nnnnnnnnnn nnnnnnnnnn nnnnnnnnnn nnnnnnnnnn nnnnnnnnnn nnnnnnnnnn
     1141 nnnnnnnnnn nnnnnnnnnn nnnnnnnnnn nnnnnnnnnn nnnnnnnnnn nnnnnnnnnn
     1201 nnnnnnnnnn nnnnnnnnnn nnnnnnnnnn nnnnnnnnnn nnnnnnnnnn nnnnnnnnnn
     1261 nnnnnnnnnn nnnnnnnnnn nnnnnnnnnn nnnnnnnnnn nnnnnnnnnn nnnnnnnnnn
     1321 nnnnnnnnnn nnnnnnnnnn nnnnnnnnnn nnnnnnnnnn nnnnnnnnnn nnnnnnnnnn
     1381 nnnnnnnnnn nnnnnnnnnn nnnnnnnnnn nnnnnnnnnn nnnnnnnnnn nnnnnnnnnn
     1441 nnnnnnnnnn nnnnnnnnnn nnnnnnnnnn nnnnnnnnnn nnnnnnnnnn nnnnnnnnnn
     1501 nnnnnnnnnn nnnnnnnnnn nnnnnnnnnn nnnnnnnnnn nnnnnnnnnn nnnnnnnnnn
     1561 nnnnnnnnnn nnnnnnnnnn nnnnnnnnnn nnnnnnnnnn nnnnnnnnnn nnnnnnnnnn
     1621 nnnnnnnnnn nnnnnnnnnn nnnnnnnnnn nnnnnnnnnn nnnnnnnnnn nnnnnnnnnn
     1681 nnnnnnnnnn nnnnnnnnnn nnnnnnnnnn nnnnnnnnnn nnnnnnnnnn nnnnnnnnnn
     1741 nnnnnnnnnn nnnnnnnnnn nnnnnnnnnn nnnnnnnnnn nnnnnnnnnn nnnnnnnnnn
     1801 nnnnnnnnnn nnnnnnnnnn nnnnnnnnnn nnnnnnnnnn nnnnnnnnnn nnnnnnnnnn
     1861 nnnnnnnnnn nnnnnnnnnn nnnnnnnnnn nnnnnnnnnn nnnnnnnnnn nnnnnnnnnn
     1921 nnnnnnnnnn nnnnnnnnnn nnnnnnnnnn nnnnnnnnnn nnnnnnnnnn nnnnnnnnnn
     1981 nnnnnnnnnn nnnnnnnnnn nnnnnnnnnn nnnnnnnnnn nnnnnnnnnn nnnnnnnnnn
     2041 nnnnnnnnnn nnnnnnnnnn nnnnnnnnnn nnnnnnnnnn nnnnnnnnnn nnnnnnnnnn
     2101 nnnnnnnnnn nnnnnnnnnn nnnnnnnnnn nnnnnnnnnn nnnnnnnnnn nnnnnnnnnn
     2161 nnnnnnnnnn nnnnnnnnnn nnnnnnnnnn nnnnnnnnnn nnnnnnnnnn nnnnnnnnnn
     2221 nnnnnnnnnn nnnnnnnnnn nnnnnnnnnn nnnnnnnnnn nnnnnnnnnn nnnnnnnnnn
     2281 nnnnnnnnnn nnnnnnnnnn nnnnnnnnnn nnnnnnnnnn nnnnnnnnnn nnnnnnnnnn
     2341 nnnnnnnnnn nnnnnnnnnn nnnnnnnnnn nnnnnnnnnn nnnnnnnnnn nnnnnnnnnn
     2401 nnnnnnnnnn nnnnnnnnnn nnnnnnnnnn nnnnnnnnnn nnnnnnnnnn nnnnnnnnnn
     2461 nnnnnnnnnn nnnnnnnnnn nnnnnnnnnn nnnnnnnnnn nnnnnnnnnn nnnnnnnnnn
     2521 nnnnnnnnnn nnnnnnnnnn nnnnnnnnnn nnnnnnnnnn nnnnnnnnnn nnnnnnnnnn
     2581 nnnnnnnnnn nnnnnnnnnn nnnnnnnnnn nnnnnnnnnn nnnnnnnnnn nnnnnnnnnn
     2641 nnnnnnnnnn nnnnnnnnnn nnnnnnnnnn nnnnnnnnnn nnnnnnnnnn nnnnnnnnnn
     2701 nnnnnnnnnn nnnnnnnnnn nnnnnnnnnn nnnnnnnnnn nnnnnnnnnn nnnnnnnnnn
     2761 nnnnnnnnnn nnnnnnnnnn nnnnnnnnnn nnnnnnnnnn nnnnnnnnnn nnnnnnnnnn
     2821 nnnnnnnnnn nnnnnnnnnn nnnnnnnnnn nnnnnnnnnn nnnnnnnnnn nnnnnnnnnn
     2881 nnnnnnnnnn nnnnnnnnnn nnnnnnnnnn nnnnnnnnnn nnnnnnnnnn nnnnnnnnnn
     2941 nnnnnnnnnn nnnnnnnnnn nnnnnnnnnn nnnnnnnnnn nnnnnnnnnn nnnnnnnnnn
     3001 nnnnnnnnnn nnnnnnnnnn nnnnnnnnnn nnnnnnnnnn nnnnnnnnnn nnnnnnnnnn
     3061 nnnnnnnnnn nnnnnnnnnn nnnnnnnnnn nnnnnnnnnn nnnnnnnnnn nnnnnnnnnn
     3121 nnnnnnnnnn nnnnnnnnnn nnnnnnnnnn nnnnnnnnnn nnnnnnnnnn nnnnnnnnnn
     3181 nnnnnnnnnn nnnnnnnnnn nnnnnnnnnn nnnnnnnnnn nnnnnnnnnn nnnnnnnnnn
     3241 nnnnnnnnnn nnnnnnnnnn nnnnnnnnnn nnnnnnnnnn nnnnnnnnnn nnnnnnnnnn
     3301 nnnnnnnnnn nnnnnnnnnn nnnnnnnnnn nnnnnnnnnn nnnnnnnnnn nnnnnnnnnn
     3361 nnnnnnnnnn nnnnnnnnnn nnnnnnnnnn nnnnnnnnnn nnnnnnnnnn nnnnnnnnnn
     3421 nnnnnnnnnn nnnnnnnnnn nnnnnnnnnn nnnnnnnnnn nnnnnnnnnn nnnnnnnnnn
     3481 nnnnnnnnnn nnnnnnnnnn nnnnnnnnnn nnnnnnnnnn nnnnnnnnnn nnnnnnnnnn
     3541 nnnnnnnnnn nnnnnnnnnn nnnnnnnnnn nnnnnnnnnn nnnnnnnnnn nnnnnnnnnn
     3601 nnnnnnnnnn nnnnnnnnnn nnnnnnnnnn nnnnnnnnnn nnnnnnnnnn nnnnnnnnnn
     3661 nnnnnnnnnn nnnnnnnnnn nnnnnnnnnn nntgagcggc cgctaagtaa gtaaggatcc
     3721 ccagcttggc cgccatggcc caacttgttt attgcagctt ataatggtta caaataaagc
     3781 aatagcatca caaatttcac aaataaagca tttttttcac tgcattctag ttgtggtttg
     3841 tccaaactca tcaatgtatc ttatcatgtc tggatcggga attaattcgg cgcagcacca
     3901 tggcctgaaa taacctctga aagaggaact tggttaggta ccttctgagg cggaaagaac
     3961 cagctgtgga atgtgtgtca gttagggtgt ggaaagtccc caggctcccc agcaggcaga
     4021 agtatgcaaa gcatgcatct caattagtca gcaaccaggt gtggaaagtc cccaggctcc
     4081 ccagcaggca gaagtatgca aagcatgcat ctcaattagt cagcaaccat agtcccgccc
     4141 ctaactccgc ccatcccgcc cctaactccg cccagttccg cccattctcc gccccatggc
     4201 tgactaattt tttttattta tgcagaggcc gaggccgcct cggcctctga gctattccag
     4261 aagtagtgag gaggcttttt tggaggccta ggcttttgca aaaagctgtt aacagcttgg
     4321 cactggccgt cgttttacaa cgtcgtgact gggaaaaccc tggcgttacc caacttaatc
     4381 gccttgcagc acatccccct ttcgccagct ggcgtaatag cgaagaggcc cgcaccgatc
     4441 gcccttccca acagttgcgc agcctgaatg gcgaatggcg cctgatgcgg tattttctcc
     4501 ttacgcatct gtgcggtatt tcacaccgca tannnnnnnn nnnnnnnnnn nnnnnnnnnn
     4561 nnnnnnnnnn nnnnnnnnnn nnnnnnnnnn nnnnnnnnnn nnnnnnnnnn nnnnnnnnnn
     4621 nnnnnnnnnn nnnnnnnnnn nnnnnnnnnn nnnnnnnnnn nnnnnnnnnn nnnncnnnnn
     4681 nnnnnnnnnn nnnnnnnnnn nnnnnnnnnn nnnnnnnnnn nnnnnnnnnn nnnnnnnnnn
     4741 nnnnnnnnnn nnnnnnnnnn nnnnnnnnnn nnnnnnnnnn nnnnnnnnnn nnnnnnnnnn
     4801 nnnnnnnnnn nnnnnncctt tgacgttgga gtccacgttc tttaatagtg gactcttgtt
     4861 ccaaactgga acaacactca accctatctc gggctattct tttgatttat aagggatttt
     4921 gccgatttcg gcctattggt taaaaaatga gctgatttaa caaaaattta acgcgaattt
     4981 taacaaaata ttaacgttta caattttatg gtgcactctc agtacaatct gctctgatgc
     5041 cgcatagtta agccagcccc gacacccgcc aacacccgct gacgcgccct gacgggcttg
     5101 tctgctcccg gcatccgctt acagacaagc tgtgaccgtc tccgggagct gcatgtgtca
     5161 gaggttttca ccgtcatcac cgaaacgcgc gagacgaaag ggcctcgtga tacgcctatt
     5221 tttataggtt aatgtcatga taataatggt ttcttagacg tcaggtggca cttttcgggg
     5281 aaatgtgcgc ggaaccccta tttgtttatt tttctaaata cattcaaata tgtatccgct
     5341 catgagacaa taaccctgat aaatgcttca ataatattga aaaaggaaga gtatgagtat
     5401 tcaacatttc cgtgtcgccc ttattccctt ttttgcggca ttttgccttc ctgtttttgc
     5461 tcacccagaa acgctggtga aagtaaaaga tgctgaagat cagttgggtg cacgagtggg
     5521 ttacatcgaa ctggatctca acagcggtaa gatccttgag agttttcgcc ccgaagaacg
     5581 ttttccaatg atgagcactt ttaaagttct gctatgtggc gcggtattat cccgtattga
     5641 cgccgggcaa gagcaactcg gtcgccgcat acactattct cagaatgact tggttgagta
     5701 ctcaccagtc acagaaaagc atcttacgga tggcatgaca gtaagagaat tatgcagtgc
     5761 tgccataacc atgagtgata acactgcggc caacttactt ctgacaacga tcggaggacc
     5821 gaaggagcta accgcttttt tgcacaacat gggggatcat gtaactcgcc ttgatcgttg
     5881 ggaaccggag ctgaatgaag ccataccaaa cgacgagcgt gacaccacga tgcctgtagc
     5941 aatggcaaca acgttgcgca aactattaac tggcgaacta cttactctag cttcccggca
     6001 acaattaata gactggatgg aggcggataa agttgcagga ccacttctgc gctcggccct
     6061 tccggctggc tggtttattg ctgataaatc tggagccggt gagcgtgggt ctcgcggtat
     6121 cattgcagca ctggggccag atggtaagcc ctcccgtatc gtagttatct acacgacggg
     6181 gagtcaggca actatggatg aacgaaatag acagatcgct gagataggtg cctcactgat
     6241 taagcattgg taactgtcag accaagttta ctcatatata ctttagattg atttaaaact
     6301 tcatttttaa tttaaaagga tctaggtgaa gatccttttt gataatctca tgaccaaaat
     6361 cccttaacgt gagttttcgt tccactgagc gtcagacccc gtagaaaaga tcaaaggatc
     6421 ttcttgagat cctttttttc tgcgcgtaat ctgctgcttg caaacaaaaa aaccaccgct
     6481 accagcggtg gtttgtttgc cggatcaaga gctaccaact ctttttccga aggtaactgg
     6541 cttcagcaga gcgcagatac caaatactgt tcttctagtg tagccgtagt taggccacca
     6601 cttcaagaac tctgtagcac cgcctacata cctcgctctg ctaatcctgt taccagtggc
     6661 tgctgccagt ggcgataagt cgtgtcttac cgggttggac tcaagacgat agttaccgga
     6721 taaggcgcag cggtcgggct gaacgggggg ttcgtgcaca cagcccagct tggagcgaac
     6781 gacctacacc gaactgagat acctacagcg tgagctatga gaaagcgcca cgcttcccga
     6841 agggagaaag gcggacaggt atccggtaag cggcagggtc ggaacaggag agcgcacgag
     6901 ggagcttcca gggggaaacg cctggtatct ttatagtcct gtcgggtttc gccacctctg
     6961 acttgagcgt cgatttttgt gatgctcgtc aggggggcgg agcctatgga aaaacgccag
     7021 caacgcggcc tttttacggt tcctggcctt ttgctggcct tttgctcaca tgttctttcc
     7081 tgcgttatcc cctgattctg tggataaccg tattaccgcc tttgagtgag ctgataccgc
     7141 tcgccgcagc cgaacgaccg agcgcagcga gtcagtgagc gaggaagcgg aagagcgccc
     7201 aatacgcaaa ccgcctctcc ccgcgcgttg gccgattcat taatgcagct ggcacgacag
     7261 gtttcccgac tggaaagcgg gcagtgagcg caacgcaatt aatgtgagtt agctcactca
     7321 ttaggcaccc caggctttac actttatgct tccggctcgt atgttgtgtg gaattgtgag
     7381 cggataacaa tttcacacag gaaacagcta tgacatgatt acgaattaa
//
