[The description below was written by a language model from this plasmid's Addgene catalogue record and the feature table of its GenBank file.]
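Description:
HA-Vps34 is a 7,429 bp circular mammalian expression plasmid built on the pRK5 backbone and designed to produce human Vps34 (PIK3C3, the class III phosphatidylinositol 3-kinase) with an N-terminal HA epitope tag. It is propagated in E. coli through a high-copy ColE1/pUC-type origin and selected with ampicillin via the beta-lactamase gene and its own promoter. An f1 origin is also present, allowing single-stranded DNA production. Remnants of the lac promoter/operator region with M13 primer sites flank the backbone.

Expression is driven by the human cytomegalovirus immediate-early enhancer and promoter. Downstream lie an SP6 phage promoter, which could support in vitro transcription, and a region marked by a synthetic-intron primer site. A Kozak consensus sequence precedes the HA tag coding sequence. The feature table does not annotate the Vps34 open reading frame itself, but the unannotated stretch between the HA tag and the SV40 polyadenylation signal presumably holds the insert named in the catalogue entry. The SV40 poly(A) signal terminates the transcript. A separate SV40 enhancer/early promoter segment containing the SV40 origin allows episomal replication in cells expressing large T antigen. No mammalian selectable marker is annotated, so the plasmid appears suited to transient transfection.

The stated purpose is expression of N-terminally HA-tagged protein in mammalian cells, with the tag allowing detection or immunoprecipitation with anti-HA antibodies. The associated publication concerns ULK1 complex signalling from MTORC1 to the autophagy initiation machinery through ATG14, a context in which tagged Vps34 would be used to examine its interactions and regulation.
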