Addgene plasmid #86749: HA-Vps34
Purpose: N-terminal HA-tagged protein expression in mammalian cells
Depositing lab: Do-Hyung Kim. Depositing organization: University of Minnesota. Publication: The ULK1 complex mediates MTORC1 signaling to the autophagy initiation machinery via binding and phosphorylating ATG14. Park JM, Jung CH, Seo M, Otto NM, Grunwald D, Kim KH, Moriarity B, Kim YM, Starker C, Nho RS, Voytas D, Kim DH. Autophagy. 2016;12(3):547-64. doi: 10.1080/15548627.2016.1140293. PubMed 27046250.
Backbone
  Vector backbone: pRK5
  Vector type: Mammalian Expression
Growth in bacteria
  Bacterial resistance: Ampicillin, 100 μg/mL
  Growth temperature: 37°C
  Growth strain: DH5alpha
  Copy number: Unknown
Gene/Insert
  Gene/Insert name: human Vps34
  Species: H. sapiens (human)
  Entrez Gene: PIK3C3 (a.k.a. VPS34, Vps34, hVps34)
  Promoter: CMV
  Tag / fusion protein: HA (N terminal on insert)
  Cloning method: Unknown
  Sequencing primers: 5′ CMV-F
Terms and licenses: Academic/Nonprofit Terms; Industry Terms: Not Available to Industry
How to cite: HA-Vps34 was a gift from Do-Hyung Kim (Addgene plasmid # 86749 ; http://n2t.net/addgene:86749 ; RRID:Addgene_86749)
