>Addgene plasmid #86749 | HA-Vps34 | depositor partial sequence | sequence record 169105 | insert
[2661 nt withheld, positions 1-2661]
TGA
